>Addgene plasmid #126819 | Pm_MSP10-Cd4-bio-His | addgene full sequence | sequence record 245800 | Addgene NGS Result
CATGTTGACATTGATTATTGACTAGTTATTAATAGTAATCAATTACGGGGTCATTAGTTCATAGCCCATA
TATGGAGTTCCGCGTTACATAACTTACGGTAAATGGCCCGCCTGGCTGACCGCCCAACGACCCCCGCCCA
TTGACGTCAATAATGACGTATGTTCCCATAGTAACGCCAATAGGGACTTTCCATTGACGTCAATGGGTGG
AGTATTTACGGTAAACTGCCCACTTGGCAGTACATCAAGTGTATCATATGCCAAGTCCGCCCCCTATTGA
CGTCAATGACGGTAAATGGCCCGCCTGGCATTATGCCCAGTACATGACCTTACGGGACTTTCCTACTTGG
CAGTACATCTACGTATTAGTCATCGCTATTACCATGGTGATGCGGTTTTGGCAGTACACCAATGGGCGTG
GATAGCGGTTTGACTCACGGGGATTTCCAAGTCTCCACCCCATTGACGTCAATGGGAGTTTGTTTTGGCA
CCAAAATCAACGGGACTTTCCAAAATGTCGTAATAACCCCGCCCCGTTGACGCAAATGGGCGGTAGGCGT
GTACGGTGGGAGGTCTATATAAGCAGAGCTCGTTTAGTGAACCGTCAGATCCTCACTCTCTTCCGCATCG
CTGTCTGCGAGGGCCAGCTGTTGGGCTCGCGGTTGAGGACAAACTCTTCGCGGTCTTTCCAGTACTCTTG
GATCGGAAACCCGTCGGCCTCCGAACGGTACTCCGCCACCGAGGGACCTGAGCGAGTCCGCATCGACCGG
ATCGGAAAACCTCTCGAGAAAGGCGTCTAACCAGTCACAGTCGCAAGGTAGGCTGAGCACCGTGGCGGGC
GGCAGCGGGTGGCGGTCGGGGTTGTTTCTGGCGGAGGTGCTGCTGATGATGTAATTAAAGTAGGCGGTCT
TGAGACGGCGGATGGTCGAGGTGAGGTGTGGCAGGCTTGAGATCCAGCTGTTGGGGTGAGTACTCCCTCT
CAAAAGCGGGCATTACTTCTGCGCTAAGATTGTCAGTTTCCAAAAACGAGGAGGATTTGATATTCACCTG
GCCCGATCTGGCCATACACTTGAGTGACAATGACATCCACTTTGCCTTTCTCTCCACAGGTGTCCACTCC
CAGGTCCAAGTTTGCCACCATGGAGTTTCAGACCCAGGTACTCATGTCCCTGCTGCTCTGCATGTCTGGT
GCGGCCGCCAACACCAACGACATCAAGGACAAGAAAAAAGAGGATGTCTCCAACAAAGAGAACAACGCCG
TCGACAACGACGACCACGAGAACCTGGCCATCGAGGGCGGCAACGGCAACGATAACGACAACGCCTTCGC
CGGCAACAATGCCGGCAAGATCAACATCCAGGACGACGAGAACGCCGAGTTCAGCCCCACCGGCATCTTC
AATGCCTTCGAGAAGATCTTTCTGCGGAAGCGGAAGGACAACATCGACGAGAGCGACATGCAGAGCGACA
ACAGCAATGACAACAAGAAGAACAAGAACAGCCTGAACGCCGCCGACGACGATGACGAGGAAGAGGACGG
CGAGCGGAGCATCAAGGATGAGATCTACCACGCCTTCAACTACGTGAAGGACAAGTTCGTGCCATTCTTC
AGCAGCAAGAATCAGGCCATCAAGGCCGAGGATGACGACACCACCAACCCCGCCGAGGACAACAAGGACA
TCAACAAGCAGAAGCAGGAACCCAGCGTCGACGACGCCGCCAAGAAGGACCCTCCCGAGAGCAAAGAGTC
CAACAGCAAAGAAGTGACCAGCCAGAAAGGCGGCGAGAGCATGGCCAACACCGCCCCTTACAGCTACGAC
AACTTCTTCAAGAACAAAGAAACCCGGAAGCCCAAGCCCGAGGTGTCCGAGCACATCCAGAAAACCCTGC
TGAAAGAGGGGAACGATATCAAAGAGACAACCTCCCAGATCGACAACGTGGTGTACAACTTCGAGCAGGT
CATCCTCAAGACCAAGTTCTACACCAAGGCCATTAAGAACTTCGTGCACTTCAAGATGTACCACATCTGC
GAGTACAGCAAGTGCGGCGCCAACGCCCGGTGCTACATCGTGGACAAGGACAAAGAAGAGTGCCGCTGCC
GGGCCAATTACGTGCAGGACACCAGCGTGGACTACTTCAAGTGCATCCCCATGACCACCAAGGACTGCAA
GAAGAAGAACGGCAACTGCGACAAGAATGCCGACTGCAGCACCGACAAGAACAACAACATCCGGTGCCAG
TGCAAGCACGACTACTTCGGCGACGGCATCTTTTGCGTGATGGGCTCTGGCGCGCCGTCGACCTCCATCA
CGGCCTATAAGAGTGAGGGGGAGTCAGCGGAGTTCTCCTTCCCACTCAACCTTGGAGAGGAAAGCCTGCA
GGGAGAGTTGAGATGGAAGGCAGAGAAGGCTCCTTCTTCCCAGTCCTGGATCACCTTCTCCCTAAAGAAC
CAAAAGGTGTCTGTGCAGAAGTCTACTAGCAACCCCAAGTTCCAGCTGTCCGAAACGCTCCCACTCACCC
TTCAGATACCCCAGGTCTCCCTTCAGTTTGCTGGTTCTGGCAACCTGACCCTGACTCTGGACAGAGGGAT
ACTGTATCAGGAAGTGAACCTGGTGGTGATGAAAGTGACTCAGCCCGACAGCAACACTTTGACCTGTGAG
GTGATGGGACCCACCTCACCCAAGATGAGACTGATCTTGAAGCAGGAGAATCAGGAGGCCAGGGTCTCCA
GGCAGGAGAAAGTGATTCAAGTGCAGGCCCCTGAAGCAGGGGTGTGGCAATGTCTACTGAGTGAAGGTGA
AGAGGTCAAGATGGACTCCAAGATCCAGGTTTTATCCAAAGGGTTGAATTCCGGCAGCCTGCACCACATC
CTGGACGCCCAGAAGATGCTGTGGAACCACAGGGACAGGAACCTGCCTCCTCTGGCCCCTCTGGGCCCCC
ACCACCATCACCACCATTGAGTCTAGACACGTGATTAATTAAGGATCCCCCGACCTCGACCTCTGGCTAA
TAAAGGAAATTTATTTTCATTGCAATAGTGTGTTGGAATTTTTTGTGTCTCTCACTCGGAAGGACATATG
GGAGGGCAAATCATTTGGTCGAGATCCCTCGGAGATCTCTAGCTAGAGGATCGATCCCCGCCCCGGACGA
ACTAAACCTGACTACGACATCTCTGCCCCTTCTTCGCGGGGCAGTGCATGTAATCCCTTCAGTTGGTTGG
TACAACTTGCCAACTGGGCCCTGTTCCACATGTGACACGGGGGGGGACCAAACACAAAGGGGTTCTCTGA
CTGTAGTTGACATCCTTATAAATGGATGTGCACATTTGCCAACACTGAGTGGCTTTCATCCTGGAGCAGA
CTTTGCAGTCTGTGGACTGCAACACAACATTGCCTTTATGTGTAACTCTTGGCTGAAGCTCTTACACCAA
TGCTGGGGGACATGTACCTCCCAGGGGCCCAGGAAGACTACGGGAGGCTACACCAACGTCAATCAGAGGG
GCCTGTGTAGCTACCGATAAGCGGACCCTCAAGAGGGCATTAGCAATAGTGTTTATAAGGCCCCCTTGTT
AACCCTAAACGGGTAGCATATGCTTCCCGGGTAGTAGTATATACTATCCAGACTAACCCTAATTCAATAG
CATATGTTACCCAACGGGAAGCATATGCTATCGAATTAGGGTTAGTAAAAGGGTCCTAAGGAACAGCGAT
ATCTCCCACCCCATGAGCTGTCACGGTTTTATTTACATGGGGTCAGGATTCCACGAGGGTAGTGAACCAT
TTTAGTCACAAGGGCAGTGGCTGAAGATCAAGGAGCGGGCAGTGAACTCTCCTGAATCTTCGCCTGCTTC
TTCATTCTCCTTCGTTTAGCTAATAGAATAACTGCTGAGTTGTGAACAGTAAGGTGTATGTGAGGTGCTC
GAAAACAAGGTTTCAGGTGACGCCCCCAGAATAAAATTTGGACGGGGGGTTCAGTGGTGGCATTGTGCTA
TGACACCAATATAACCCTCACAAACCCCTTGGGCAATAAATACTAGTGTAGGAATGAAACATTCTGAATA
TCTTTAACAATAGAAATCCATGGGGTGGGGACAAGCCGTAAAGACTGGATGTCCATCTCACACGAATTTA
TGGCTATGGGCAACACATAATCCTAGTGCAATATGATACTGGGGTTATTAAGATGTGTCCCAGGCAGGGA
CCAAGACAGGTGAACCATGTTGTTACACTCTATTTGTAACAAGGGGAAAGAGAGTGGACGCCGACAGCAG
CGGACTCCACTGGTTGTCTCTAACACCCCCGAAAATTAAACGGGGCTCCACGCCAATGGGGCCCATAAAC
AAAGACAAGTGGCCACTCTTTTTTTTGAAATTGTGGAGTGGGGGCACGCGTCAGCCCCCACACGCCGCCC
TGCGGTTTTGGACTGTAAAATAAGGGTGTAATAACTTGGCTGATTGTAACCCCGCTAACCACTGCGGTCA
AACCACTTGCCCACAAAACCACTAATGGCACCCCGGGGAATACCTGCATAAGTAGGTGGGCGGGCCAAGA
TAGGGGCGCGATTGCTGCGATCTGGAGGACAAATTACACACACTTGCGCCTGAGCGCCAAGCACAGGGTT
GTTGGTCCTCATATTCACGAGGTCGCTGAGAGCACGGTGGGCTAATGTTGCCATGGGTAGCATATACTAC
CCAAATATCTGGATAGCATATGCTATCCTAATCTATATCTGGGTAGCATAGGCTATCCTAATCTATATCT
GGGTAGCATATGCTATCCTAATCTATATCTGGGTAGTATATGCTATCCTAATTTATATCTGGGTAGCATA
GGCTATCCTAATCTATATCTGGGTAGCATATGCTATCCTAATCTATATCTGGGTAGTATATGCTATCCTA
ATCTGTATCCGGGTAGCATATGCTATCCTAATAGAGATTAGGGTAGTATATGCTATCCTAATTTATATCT
GGGTAGCATATACTACCCAAATATCTGGATAGCATATGCTATCCTAATCTATATCTGGGTAGCATATGCT
ATCCTAATCTATATCTGGGTAGCATAGGCTATCCTAATCTATATCTGGGTAGCATATGCTATCCTAATCT
ATATCTGGGTAGTATATGCTATCCTAATTTATATCTGGGTAGCATAGGCTATCCTAATCTATATCTGGGT
AGCATATGCTATCCTAATCTATATCTGGGTAGTATATGCTATCCTAATCTGTATCCGGGTAGCATATGCT
ATCCTCATGATAAGCTGTCAAACATGAGAATTTTCTTGAAGACGAAAGGGCCTCGTGATACGCCTATTTT
TATAGGTTAATGTCATGATAATAATGGTTTCTTAGACGTCAGGTGGCACTTTTCGGGGAAATGTGCGCGG
AACCCCTATTTGTTTATTTTTCTAAATACATTCAAATATGTATCCGCTCATGAGACAATAACCCTGATAA
ATGCTTCAATAATATTGAAAAAGGAAGAGTATGAGTATTCAACATTTCCGTGTCGCCCTTATTCCCTTTT
TTGCGGCATTTTGCCTTCCTGTTTTTGCTCACCCAGAAACGCTGGTGAAAGTAAAAGATGCTGAAGATCA
GTTGGGTGCACGAGTGGGTTACATCGAACTGGATCTCAACAGCGGTAAGATCCTTGAGAGTTTTCGCCCC
GAAGAACGTTTTCCAATGATGAGCACTTTTAAAGTTCTGCTATGTGGCGCGGTATTATCCCGTGTTGACG
CCGGGCAAGAGCAACTCGGTCGCCGCATACACTATTCTCAGAATGACTTGGTTGAGTACTCACCAGTCAC
AGAAAAGCATCTTACGGATGGCATGACAGTAAGAGAATTATGCAGTGCTGCCATAACCATGAGTGATAAC
ACTGCGGCCAACTTACTTCTGACAACGATCGGAGGACCGAAGGAGCTAACCGCTTTTTTGCACAACATGG
GGGATCATGTAACTCGCCTTGATCGTTGGGAACCGGAGCTGAATGAAGCCATACCAAACGACGAGCGTGA
CACCACGATGCCTGCAGCAATGGCAACAACGTTGCGCAAACTATTAACTGGCGAACTACTTACTCTAGCT
TCCCGGCAACAATTAATAGACTGGATGGAGGCGGATAAAGTTGCAGGACCACTTCTGCGCTCGGCCCTTC
CGGCTGGCTGGTTTATTGCTGATAAATCTGGAGCCGGTGAGCGTGGGTCTCGCGGTATCATTGCAGCACT
GGGGCCAGATGGTAAGCCCTCCCGTATCGTAGTTATCTACACGACGGGGAGTCAGGCAACTATGGATGAA
CGAAATAGACAGATCGCTGAGATAGGTGCCTCACTGATTAAGCATTGGTAACTGTCAGACCAAGTTTACT
CATATATACTTTAGATTGATTTAAAACTTCATTTTTAATTTAAAAGGATCTAGGTGAAGATCCTTTTTGA
TAATCTCATGACCAAAATCCCTTAACGTGAGTTTTCGTTCCACTGAGCGTCAGACCCCGTAGAAAAGATC
AAAGGATCTTCTTGAGATCCTTTTTTTCTGCGCGTAATCTGCTGCTTGCAAACAAAAAAACCACCGCTAC
CAGCGGTGGTTTGTTTGCCGGATCAAGAGCTACCAACTCTTTTTCCGAAGGTAACTGGCTTCAGCAGAGC
GCAGATACCAAATACTGTTCTTCTAGTGTAGCCGTAGTTAGGCCACCACTTCAAGAACTCTGTAGCACCG
CCTACATACCTCGCTCTGCTAATCCTGTTACCAGTGGCTGCTGCCAGTGGCGATAAGTCGTGTCTTACCG
GGTTGGACTCAAGACGATAGTTACCGGATAAGGCGCAGCGGTCGGGCTGAACGGGGGGTTCGTGCACACA
GCCCAGCTTGGAGCGAACGACCTACACCGAACTGAGATACCTACAGCGTGAGCTATGAGAAAGCGCCACG
CTTCCCGAAGGGAGAAAGGCGGACAGGTATCCGGTAAGCGGCAGGGTCGGAACAGGAGAGCGCACGAGGG
AGCTTCCAGGGGGAAACGCCTGGTATCTTTATAGTCCTGTCGGGTTTCGCCACCTCTGACTTGAGCGTCG
ATTTTTGTGATGCTCGTCAGGGGGGCGGAGCCTATGGAAAAACGCCAGCAACGCGGCCTTTTTACGGTTC
CTGGCCTTTTGCTGGCCTTTTGCTCACATGTTCTTTCCTGCGTTATCCCCTGATTCTGTGGATAACCGTA
TTACCGCCTTTGAGTGAGCTGATACCGCTCGCCGCAGCCGAACGACCGAGCGCAGCGAGTCAGTGAGCGA
GGAAGCGGAAGAGCGCCCAATACGCAAACCGCCTCTCCCCGCGCGTTGGCCGATTCATTAATGCAGCTGG
CACGACAGGTTTCCCGACTGGAAAGCGGGCAGTGAGCGCAACGCAATTAATGTGAGTTAGCTCACTCATT
AGGCACCCCAGGCTTTACACTTTATGCTTCCGGCTCGTATGTTGTGTGGAATTGTGAGCGGATAACAATT
TCACACAGGAAACAGCTATGACCATGATTACGCCAAGCTCTAGCTAGAGGTCGACCAATTCTCATGTTTG
ACAGCTTATCATCGCAGATCCGGGCAACGTTGTTGCCATTGCTGCAGGCGCAGAACTGGTAGGTATGGAA
GATCTATACATTGAATCAATATTGGCAATTAGCCATATTAGTCATTGGTTATATAGCATAAATCAATATT
GGCTATTGGCCATTGCATACGTTGTATCTATATCATAATATGTACATTTATATTGGCTCATGTCCAATAT
GACCGC
Features (pLannotate 1.2.2; 18 found; start..end, strand, type, name):
      7..386     +  enhancer       CMV enhancer: human cytomegalovirus immediate early enhancer
    388..587     +  promoter       CMV promoter: human cytomegalovirus (CMV) immediate early promoter
    655..693     +  misc_feature   Ad SA (fragment): adenovirus major late transcript splice acceptor (Friedrich and Soriano, 1991)
    726..935     -  CDS            PTP (fragment): TERM_ADE02 - Experimental evidence at protein level: Swiss-Prot protein existence level 1. Protein covalently bound to the viral DNA that acts as a primer for viral genomic replication by DNA strand displacement. Assembles on the viral origin of replication in an initiation complex with viral polymerase, DBP, host NFIA and host POU2F1/OCT1. During initiation, the polymerase covalently couples the first dCTP with Ser- 580 of pTP. The terminal protein stimulates the template activity over 20 fold compared to protein-free templates. Neo-synthesized viral genomes are linked to two preterminal prot
    966..1055    +  intron         chimeric intron (fragment): chimera between introns from adenovirus and immunoglobulin heavy chain genes
   1074..1120    +  CDS            IgH signal sequence (fragment): signal sequence from the mouse immunoglobulin heavy chain variable region
   2238..2849    +  CDS            Cd4 (fragment): CD4_RAT - Experimental evidence at protein level: Swiss-Prot protein existence level 1. Integral membrane glycoprotein that plays an essential role in the immune response and serves multiple functions in responses against both external and internal offenses. In T-cells, functions primarily as a coreceptor for MHC class II molecule:peptide complex. The antigens presented by class II peptides are derived from extracellular proteins while class I peptides are derived from cytosolic proteins. Interacts simultaneously with the T-cell receptor (TCR) and the MHC class II presented by antigen presenti
   3009..3064    +  polyA_signal   β-globin poly(A) signal: rabbit β-globin polyadenylation signal (Gil and Proudfoot, 1987)
   3578..5259    -  rep_origin     oriP (fragment): Epstein-Barr virus oriP replication origin (Yates et al., 2000)
   5386..5490    +  promoter       AmpR promoter: bla
   5491..6351    +  CDS            AmpR: β-lactamase; bla; confers resistance to ampicillin, carbenicillin, and related antibiotics
   6522..7110    +  rep_origin     ori: high-copy-number ColE1/pMB1/pBR322/pUC origin of replication
   7293..7385    +  CDS            lacI (fragment): lac repressor; lacI; The lac repressor binds to the lac operator to inhibit transcription in E. coli. This inhibition can be relieved by adding lactose or isopropyl-β-D-thiogalactopyranoside (IPTG).
   7398..7419    +  protein_bind   CAP binding site: CAP binding activates transcription in the presence of cAMP. E. coli catabolite activator protein
   7434..7464    +  promoter       lac promoter: promoter for the E. coli lac operon
   7472..7488    +  protein_bind   lac operator: The lac repressor binds to the lac operator to inhibit transcription in E. coli. This inhibition can be relieved by adding lactose or isopropyl-β-D-thiogalactopyranoside (IPTG). lac repressor encoded by lacI
   7558..7574    +  promoter       tet promoter (fragment): E. coli promoter for tetracycline efflux protein gene
   7584..7609    -  CDS            bla(M) (fragment): β-lactamase lacking the signal sequence; bla(M); allows cytosolic expression of β-lactamase
