[The description below was written by a language model from this plasmid's Addgene catalogue record and pLannotate feature annotations shown in this document.]
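Description:
Pm_MSP10-Cd4-bio-His is a 7,776 bp mammalian expression plasmid built on the pTT3 backbone, designed to produce a recombinant form of merozoite surface protein 10 (MSP10) from Plasmodium malariae in mammalian cells. In bacteria it is maintained through a high-copy ColE1/pUC-type origin and selected with ampicillin via the β-lactamase gene. The backbone also carries an Epstein-Barr virus oriP fragment, an element that supports episomal retention in cells supplying EBNA1, which is characteristic of vectors used for transient high-yield protein production. Short lac regulatory remnants and small tet promoter and bla fragments are also annotated; these appear to be backbone leftovers with no stated role.

The expression cassette is driven by the CMV immediate early enhancer and promoter, followed by adenovirus-derived leader and splice sequences and a chimeric intron fragment, which generally improve transcript processing and expression. A mouse immunoglobulin heavy chain signal sequence fragment lies just upstream of the insert position, which would direct the product into the secretory pathway. The chemically synthesised MSP10 insert of about 1.1 kb sits between retained NotI and AscI sites; it is not itself annotated in the feature table but corresponds to the gap between the signal sequence and the tag. It is fused at its C terminus to a backbone-encoded tag comprising rat Cd4 domains 3 and 4, a "bio" element (presumably a biotinylation sequence for streptavidin capture) and a 6His tag for purification, of which only the Cd4 portion is annotated. A rabbit β-globin polyadenylation signal terminates the transcript. The construct belongs to a panel of recombinant proteins from human-infective Plasmodium species intended for serological surveillance.
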