Addgene plasmid #126819: Pm_MSP10-Cd4-bio-His
Purpose: Expression of recombinant P. malariae protein in mammalian cells
Depositing lab: Gavin Wright. Depositing organization: Wellcome Sanger Institute. Publication: A panel of recombinant proteins from human-infective Plasmodium species for serological surveillance. Muller-Sienerth N, Shilts J, Kadir KA, Yman V, Homann MV, Asghar M, Ngasala B, Singh B, Farnert A, Wright GJ. Malar J. 2020 Jan 17;19(1):31. doi: 10.1186/s12936-020-3111-5. PubMed 31952523.
Backbone
  Vector backbone: pTT3
  Backbone manufacturer: Yves Durocher, NRC
  Backbone size w/o insert (bp): 6688
  Total vector size (bp): 7776
  Vector type: Mammalian Expression
Growth in bacteria
  Bacterial resistance: Ampicillin, 100 μg/mL
  Growth temperature: 37°C
  Growth strain: DH5alpha
  Copy number: High Copy
Gene/Insert
  Gene/Insert name: MSP10 (alt name: PmUG01_11043200)
  Species: Plasmodium malariae
  Insert size (bp): 1088
  GenBank ID: SCO93179.1
  Entrez Gene: MSP10 (a.k.a. PMUG01_11043200)
  Promoter: CMV
  Tag / fusion protein: ratCd4(d3+4)-bio-6His (C terminal on backbone)
  Cloning method: Restriction Enzyme; 5′ cloning site NotI (not destroyed); 3′ cloning site AscI (not destroyed)
  Sequencing primers: 5′ CMV-F
Resource information
  A portion of this plasmid was derived from a plasmid made by: Insert was chemically synthesised.
Terms and licenses: Academic/Nonprofit Terms; Industry Terms: Not Available to Industry
How to cite: Pm_MSP10-Cd4-bio-His was a gift from Gavin Wright (Addgene plasmid # 126819 ; http://n2t.net/addgene:126819 ; RRID:Addgene_126819)
